>Addgene plasmid #149054 | pGBW-m4046180 | depositor full sequence | sequence record 291507 | Full Sequence
GCGGCCGCCCCACACACCATAGCTTCAAAATGTTTCTACTCCTTTTTTACTCTTCCAGATTTTCTCGGAC
TCCGCGCATCGCCGTACCACTTCAAAACACCCAAGCACAGCATACTAAATTTCCCCTCTTTCTTCCTCTA
GGGTGTCGTTAATTACCCGTACTAAAGGTTTGGAAAAGAAAAAAGAGACCGCCTCGTTTCTTTTTCTTCG
TCGAAAAAGGCAATAAAAATTTTTATCACGTTTCTTTTTCTTGAAAATTTTTTTTTTTGATTTTTTTCTC
TTTCGATGACCTCCCATTGATATTTAAGTTAATAAACGGTCTTCAATTTCTCAAGTTTCAGTTTCATTTT
TCTTGTTCTATTACAACTTTTTTTACTTCTTGCTCATTAGAAAGAAAGCATAGCAATCTAATCTAAGTTT
TAATTACAAAATGGTTGGGGCTTGTGTTCTTTGCAATTCACAGACTTCATTAAGATGTGGTGCTTGCATA
CGTAGACCATTCTTATGTTGTAAATGCTGTTACGACCATGTCATATCAACATCACATAAATTAGTCTTGT
CTGTTAATCCGTATGTTTGCAATGCTCCAGGTTGTGATGTCACAGATGTGACTCAACTTTACTTAGGAGG
TATGAGCTATTATTGTAAATCACATAAACCACCCATTAGTTTTCCATTGTGTGCTAATGGACAAGTTTTT
GGTTTATATAAAAATACATGTGTTGGTAGCGATAATGTTACTGACTTTAATGCAATTGCAACATGTGACT
GGACAAATGCTGGTGATTACATTTTAGCTAACACCTGTACTGAAAGACTCAAGCTTTTTGCAGCAGAAAC
GCTCAAAGCTACTGAGGAGACATTTAAACTGTCTTATGGTATTGCTACTGTACGTGAAGTGCTGTCTGAC
AGAGAATTACATCTTTCATGGGAAGTTGGTAAACCTAGACCACCACTTAACCGAAATTATGTCTTTACTG
GTTATCGTGTAACTAAAAACAGTAAAGTACAAATAGGAGAGTACACCTTTGAAAAAGGTGACTATGGTGA
TGCTGTTGTTTACCGAGGTACAACAACTTACAAATTAAATGTTGGTGATTATTTTGTGCTGACATCACAT
ACAGTAATGCCATTAAGTGCACCTACACTAGTGCCACAAGAGCACTATGTTAGAATTACTGGCTTATACC
CAACACTCAATATCTCAGATGAGTTTTCTAGCAATGTTGCAAATTATCAAAAGGTTGGTATGCAAAAGTA
TTCTACACTCCAGGGACCACCTGGTACTGGTAAGAGTCATTTTGCTATTGGCCTAGCTCTCTACTACCCT
TCTGCTCGCATAGTGTATACAGCTTGCTCTCATGCCGCTGTTGATGCACTATGTGAGAAGGCATTAAAAT
ATTTGCCTATAGATAAATGTAGTAGAATTATACCTGCACGTGCTCGTGTAGAGTGTTTTGATAAATTCAA
AGTGAATTCAACATTAGAACAGTATGTCTTTTGTACTGTAAATGCATTGCCTGAGACGACAGCAGATATA
GTTGTCTTTGATGAAATTTCAATGGCCACAAATTATGATTTGAGTGTTGTCAATGCCAGATTACGTGCTA
AGCACTATGTGTACATTGGCGACCCTGCTCAATTACCTGCACCACGCACATTGCTAACTAAGGGCACACT
AGAACCAGAATATTTCAATTCAGTGTGTAGACTTATGAAAACTATAGGTCCAGACATGTTCCTCGGAACT
TGTCGGCGTTGTCCTGCTGAAATTGTTGACACTGTGAGTGCTTTGGTTTATGATAATAAGCTTAAAGCAC
ATAAAGACAAATCAGCTCAATGCTTTAAAATGTTTTATAAGGGTGTTATCACGCATGATGTTTCATCTGC
AATTAACAGGCCACAAATAGGCGTGGTAAGAGAATTCCTTACACGTAACCCTGCTTGGAGAAAAGCTGTC
TTTATTTCACCTTATAATTCACAGAATGCTGTAGCCTCAAAGATTTTGGGACTACCAACTCAAACTGTTG
ATTCATCACAGGGCTCAGAATATGACTATGTCATATTCACTCAAACCACTGAAACAGCTCACTCTTGTAA
TGTAAACAGATTTAATGTTGCTATTACCAGAGCAAAAGTAGGCATACTTTGCATAATGTCTGATAGAGAC
CTTTATGACAAGTTGCAATTTACAAGTCTTGAAATTCCACGTAGGAATGTGGCAACTTTACTCGTGCCGA
GAGGTTCTTGGAGCCATCCGCAGTTTGAAAAATAAACAGGCCCCTTTTCCTTTGTCGATATCATGTAATT
AGTTATGTCACGCTTACATTCACGCCCTCCTCCCACATCCGCTCTAACCGAAAAGGAAGGAGTTAGACAA
CCTGAAGTCTAGGTCCCTATTTATTTTTTTTAATAGTTATGTTAGTATTAAGAACGTTATTTATATTTCA
AATTTTTCTTTTTTTTCTGTACAAAGCGGCCGCCGAACCACTAGTGCACTGCAGTACACGGTTTCCTTGA
AATTTTTTTGATTCGGTAATCTCCGAACAGAAGGAAGAACGAAGGAAGGAGCACAGACTTAGATTGGTAT
ATATACGCATATGTAGTGTTGAAGAAACATGAAATTGCCCAGTATTCTTAACCCAACTGCACAGAACAAA
AACGTGCAGGAAACGAAGATAAATCATGTCGAAAGCTACATATAAGGAACGTGCTGCTACTCATCCTAGT
CCTGTTGCTGCCAAGCTATTTAATATCATGCACGAAAAGCAAACAAACTTGTGTGCTTCATTGGATGTTC
GTACCACCAAGGAATTACTGGAGTTAGTTGAAGCATTAGGTCCCAAAATTTGTTTACTAAAAACACATGT
GGATATCTTGACTGATTTTTCCATGGAGGGCACAGTTAAGCCGCTAAAGGCATTATCCGCCAAGTACAAT
TTTTTACTCTTCGAGGACAGAAAATTTGCTGACATTGGTAATACAGTCAAATTGCAGTACTCTGCGGGTG
TATACAGAATAGCAGAATGGGCAGACATTACGAATGCACACGGTGTGGTGGGCCCAGGTATTGTTAGCGG
TTTGAAGCAGGCGGCAGAAGAAGTAACAAAGGAACCTAGAGGCCTTTTGATGTTAGCAGAATTGTCATGC
AAGGGCTCCCTATCTACTGGAGAATATACTAAGGGTACTGTTGACATTGCGAAGAGCGACAAAGATTTTG
TTATCGGCTTTATTGCTCAAAGAGACATGGGTGGAAGAGATGAAGGTTACGATTGGTTGATTATGACACC
CGGTGTGGGTTTAGATGACAAGGGAGATGCATTGGGTCAACAGTATAGAACCGTGGATGATGTGGTTTCT
ACAGGATCTGACATTATTATTGTTGGAAGAGGACTATTTGCAAAGGGAAGGGATGCTAAGGTAGAGGGTG
AACGTTACAGAAAAGCAGGCTGGGAAGCATATTTGAGAAGATGCGGCCAGCAAAACTAAAAAACTGTATT
ATAAGTAAATGCATGTATACTAAACTCACAAATTAGAGCTTCAATTTAATTATATCAGTTATTACCCGAG
TAACGAAGCATCTGTGCTTCATTTTGTAGAACAAAAATGCAACGCGAGAGCGCTAATTTTTCAAACAAAG
AATCTGAGCTGCATTTTTACAGAACAGAAATGCAACGCGAAAGCGCTATTTTACCAACGAAGAATCTGTG
CTTCATTTTTGTAAAACAAAAATGCAACGCGAGAGCGCTAATTTTTCAAACAAAGAATCTGAGCTGCATT
TTTACAGAACAGAAATGCAACGCGAGAGCGCTATTTTACCAACAAAGAATCTATACTTCTTTTTTGTTCT
ACAAAAATGCATCCCGAGAGCGCTATTTTTCTAACAAAGCATCTTAGATTACTTTTTTTCTCCTTTGTGC
GCTCTATAATGCAGTCTCTTGATAACTTTTTGCACTGTAGGTCCGTTAAGGTTAGAAGAAGGCTACTTTG
GTGTCTATTTTCTCTTCCATAAAAAAAGCCTGACTCCACTTCCCGCGTTTACTGATTACTAGCGAAGCTG
CGGGTGCATTTTTTCAAGATAAAGGCATCCCCGATTATATTCTATACCGATGTGGATTGCGCATACTTTG
TGAACAGAAAGTGATAGCGTTGATGATTCTTCATTGGTCAGAAAATTATGAACGGTTTCTTCTATTTTGT
CTCTATATACTACGTATAGGAAATGTTTACATTTTCGTATTGTTTTCGATTCACTCTATGAATAGTTCTT
ACTACAATTTTTTTGTCTAAAGAGTAATACTAGAGATAAACATAAAAAATGTAGAGGTCGAGTTTAGATG
CAAGTTCAAGGAGCGAAAGGTGGATGGGTAGGTTATATAGGGATATAGCACAGAGATATATAGCAAAGAG
ATACTTTTGAGCAATGTTTGTGGAAGCGGTATTCGCAATATTTTAGTAGCTCGTTACAGTCCGGTGCGTT
TTTGGTTTTTTGAAAGTGCGTCATCAGAGCGCTTTTGGTTTTCAAAAGCGCTCTGAAGTTCCTATACTTT
CTAGCTAGAGAATAGGAACTTCCCGAGCGGCCGCGTGTTACAAGCTTGACTCCAGCGTAACTGGACTGCA
ATCAACTCACTGGCTCACCTTCACGGGTGGGCCTTTCTTCGGTAGAAAATCAAAGGATCTTCTTGAGATC
CTTTTTTTCTGCGCGTAATCTGCTGCTTGCAAACAAAAAAACCACCGCTACCAGCGGTGGTTTGTTTGCC
GGATCAAGAGCTACCAACTCTTTTTCCGAGGTAACTGGCTTCAGCAGAGCGCAGATACCAAATACTGTTC
TTCTAGTGTAGCCGTAGTTAGGCCACCACTTCAAGAACTCTGTAGCACCGCCTACATACCTCGCTCTGCT
AATCCTGTTACCAGTGGCTGCTGCCAGTGGCGATAAGTCGTGTCTTACCGGGTTGGACTCAAGACGATAG
TTACCGGATAAGGCGCAGCGGTCGGGCTGAACGGGGGGTTCGTGCACACAGCCCAGCTTGGAGCGAACGA
CCTACACCGAACTGAGATACCTACAGCGTGAGCTATGAGAAAGCGCCACGCTTCCCGAAGGGAGAAAGGC
GGACAGGTATCCGGTAAGCGGCAGGGTCGGAACAGGAGAGCGCACGAGGGAGCTTCCAGGGGTAAACGCC
TGGTATCTTTATAGTCCTGTCGGGTTTCGCCACCTCTGACTTGAGCATCGATTTTTGTGATGCTCGTCAG
GGGGGCGGAGCCTATGGAAAAACGCCAGCAACGCAGAAAGGCCCACCCGAAGGTGAGCCAGGTGATTACA
TTTGGGCCCTCATCAGAGGTTTTCACCGTCATCACCGAAACGCGCGAGGCAGCTGCGGTAAAGCTCATCA
GCGTGGTCGTGAAGCGATTCACAGATGTCTGCCTGTTCATCCGCGTCCAGCTCGTTGAGTTTCTCCAGAA
GCGTTAATGTCTGGCTTCTGATAAAGCGGGCCATGTTAAGGGCGGTTTTTTCCTGTTTGGTCACTTACCA
ATGCTTAATCAGTGAGGCACCTATCTCAGCGATCTGTCTATTTCGTTCATCCATAGTTGCCTGACTCCCC
GTCGTGTAGATAACTACGATGCGGGAGGGCTTACCATCTGGCCCCAGTGCTGCAATGATACCGCGAGACC
CACGCTCACCGGCTCCAGATTTATCAGCAATAAACCAGCCAGCCGGGAGGGCCGAGCGCAGAAGTGATCC
TGCAACTTTATCCGCCTCCATCCAGTCTATTAATTGTTGCCGGGAAGCTAGAGTAAGTAGTTCGCCAGTT
AATAGTTTGCGCAACGTTGTTGCCATTGCTACAGGCATCGTGGTGTCACGCTCGTCGTTTGGTATGGCTT
CATTCAGCTCCGGTTCCCAACGATCAAGGCGAGTTACATGATCCCCCATGTTGTGCAAAAAAGCGGTTAG
CTCCTTCGGTCCTCCGATCGTTGCCAGAAGTAAGTTGGCCGCAGTGTTATCACTCATGGTTATGGCAGCA
CTGCATAATTCTCTTACTGTCATGCCATCCGTGAGATGCTTTTCTGTGACTGGTGAGTACTCAACCAAGT
CATTCTGAGAATAGTGTATGCGGCGACCGAGTTGCTCTTGCCCGGCGTCAATACGGGATAATACCGCGCC
ACATAGCAGAACTTTAAAAGTGCTCATCATTGGAAAACGTTCTTCGGGGCGTAAACTCTCAAGGATCTTA
CCGCTGTTGAGATCCAGTTCGATGTAACCCACTCGTGCACCCAACTGATCTTCAGCATCTTTTACTTTCA
CCAGCGTTTCTGGGTGAGCAAAAACAGGAAGGCAAAATGCCGCAAAAAAGGGAATAAGGGCGACACGGAA
ATGTTGAATACTCATTTTAGCTTCCTTAGCTCCTGAAAATCTCGATAACTCAAAAAATACGCCCGGTAGT
GATCTTATTTCATTATGGTGAAAGTTGGAACCTCTTACGTGCCGATCAAGTCAAAAGCCTCCGGTCGGAG
GCTTTTGACTTTCTGCTATGGAGGTCAGGTATGATTTAAATGGTCAGTTAGA
Features (pLannotate 1.2.2; 13 found; start..end, strand, type, name):
     10..417     +  promoter       TEF1 promoter: S. cerevisiae TEF1; promoter for EF-1α
    434..2230    +  CDS            rep (fragment): R1AB_SARS - Experimental evidence at protein level: Swiss-Prot protein existence level 1. [2'-O-methyltransferase]: Methyltransferase that mediates mRNA cap 2'-O-ribose methylation to the 5'-cap structure of viral mRNAs. N7-methyl guanosine cap is a prerequisite for binding of nsp16. Therefore plays an essential role in viral mRNAs cap methylation which is essential to evade immune system. From Severe acute respiratory syndrome coronavirus (SARS-CoV).
   2301..2473    +  terminator     CYC1 terminator (fragment): S. cerevisiae CYC1; transcription terminator for CYC1
   2509..2685    +  promoter       URA3 promoter (fragment): S. cerevisiae URA3
   2686..3489    +  CDS            URA3: orotidine-5'-phosphate decarboxylase, required for uracil biosynthesis; S. cerevisiae URA3; yeast auxotrophic marker, counterselectable with 5-fluoroorotic acid (5-FOA)
   3572..4554    -  rep_origin     2μ ori: yeast 2μ plasmid origin of replication
   4632..4661    +  terminator     T3Te terminator: phage T3 early transcription terminator
   4683..5270    +  rep_origin     ori: high-copy-number ColE1/pMB1/pBR322/pUC origin of replication
   5282..5309    -  terminator     T7Te terminator: phage T7 early transcription terminator
   5333..5524    -  CDS            rop: Rop protein, which maintains plasmids at low copy number; rop
   5525..6385    -  CDS            AmpR: β-lactamase; bla; confers resistance to ampicillin, carbenicillin, and related antibiotics
   6386..6488    -  promoter       cat promoter: promoter of the E. coli cat gene encoding chloramphenicol acetyltransferase
   6489..6520    -  terminator     tonB terminator: bidirectional E. coli tonB-P14 transcription terminator
