>Addgene plasmid #149054 | pGBW-m4046180 | addgene full sequence | sequence record 297952 | Ginkgo NGS Result
GCGGCCGCCCCACACACCATAGCTTCAAAATGTTTCTACTCCTTTTTTACTCTTCCAGATTTTCTCGGAC
TCCGCGCATCGCCGTACCACTTCAAAACACCCAAGCACAGCATACTAAATTTCCCCTCTTTCTTCCTCTA
GGGTGTCGTTAATTACCCGTACTAAAGGTTTGGAAAAGAAAAAAGAGACCGCCTCGTTTCTTTTTCTTCG
TCGAAAAAGGCAATAAAAATTTTTATCACGTTNNTTTTTCTTGAAAATTTTTTTTTTTGATTTTTTTCTC
TTTCGATGACCTCCCATTGATATTTAAGTTAATAAACGGTCTTCAATTTCTCAAGTTTCAGTTTCATTTT
TCTTGTTCTATTACAACTTTTTTTACTTCTTGCTCATTAGAAAGAAAGCATAGCAATCTAATCTAAGTTT
TAATTACAAAATGGTTGGGGCTTGTGTTCTTTGCAATTCACAGACTTCATTAAGATGTGGTGCTTGCATA
CGTAGACCATTCTTATGTTGTAAATGCTGTTACGACCATGTCATATCAACATCACATAAATTAGTCTTGT
CTGTTAATCCGTATGTTTGCAATGCTCCAGGTTGTGATGTCACAGATGTGACTCAACTTTACTTAGGAGG
TATGAGCTATTATTGTAAATCACATAAACCACCCATTAGTTTTCCATTGTGTGCTAATGGACAAGTTTTT
GGTTTATATAAAAATACATGTGTTGGTAGCGATAATGTTACTGACTTTAATGCAATTGCAACATGTGACT
GGACAAATGCTGGTGATTACATTTTAGCTAACACCTGTACTGAAAGACTCAAGCTTTTTGCAGCAGAAAC
GCTCAAAGCTACTGAGGAGACATTTAAACTGTCTTATGGTATTGCTACTGTACGTGAAGTGCTGTCTGAC
AGAGAATTACATCTTTCATGGGAAGTTGGTAAACCTAGACCACCACTTAACCGAAATTATGTCTTTACTG
GTTATCGTGTAACTAAAAACAGTAAAGTACAAATAGGAGAGTACACCTTTGAAAAAGGTGACTATGGTGA
TGCTGTTGTTTACCGAGGTACAACAACTTACAAATTAAATGTTGGTGATTATTTTGTGCTGACATCACAT
ACAGTAATGCCATTAAGTGCACCTACACTAGTGCCACAAGAGCACTATGTTAGAATTACTGGCTTATACC
CAACACTCAATATCTCAGATGAGTTTTCTAGCAATGTTGCAAATTATCAAAAGGTTGGTATGCAAAAGTA
TTCTACACTCCAGGGACCACCTGGTACTGGTAAGAGTCATTTTGCTATTGGCCTAGCTCTCTACTACCCT
TCTGCTCGCATAGTGTATACAGCTTGCTCTCATGCCGCTGTTGATGCACTATGTGAGAAGGCATTAAAAT
ATTTGCCTATAGATAAATGTAGTAGAATTATACCTGCACGTGCTCGTGTAGAGTGTTTTGATAAATTCAA
AGTGAATTCAACATTAGAACAGTATGTCTTTTGTACTGTAAATGCATTGCCTGAGACGACAGCAGATATA
GTTGTCTTTGATGAAATTTCAATGGCCACAAATTATGATTTGAGTGTTGTCAATGCCAGATTACGTGCTA
AGCACTATGTGTACATTGGCGACCCTGCTCAATTACCTGCACCACGCACATTGCTAACTAAGGGCACACT
AGAACCAGAATATTTCAATTCAGTGTGTAGACTTATGAAAACTATAGGTCCAGACATGTTCCTCGGAACT
TGTCGGCGTTGTCCTGCTGAAATTGTTGACACTGTGAGTGCTTTGGTTTATGATAATAAGCTTAAAGCAC
ATAAAGACAAATCAGCTCAATGCTTTAAAATGTTTTATAAGGGTGTTATCACGCATGATGTTTCATCTGC
AATTAACAGGCCACAAATAGGCGTGGTAAGAGAATTCCTTACACGTAACCCTGCTTGGAGAAAAGCTGTC
TTTATTTCACCTTATAATTCACAGAATGCTGTAGCCTCAAAGATTTTGGGACTACCAACTCAAACTGTTG
ATTCATCACAGGGCTCAGAATATGACTATGTCATATTCACTCAAACCACTGAAACAGCTCACTCTTGTAA
TGTAAACAGATTTAATGTTGCTATTACCAGAGCAAAAGTAGGCATACTTTGCATAATGTCTGATAGAGAC
CTTTATGACAAGTTGCAATTTACAAGTCTTGAAATTCCACGTAGGAATGTGGCAACTTTACTCGTGCCGA
GAGGTTCTTGGAGCCATCCGCAGTTTGAAAAATAAACAGGCCCCTTTTCCTTTGTCGATATCATGTAATT
AGTTATGTCACGCTTACATTCACGCCCTCCTCCCACATCCGCTCTAACCGAAAAGGAAGGAGTTAGACAA
CCTGAAGTCTAGGTCCCTATTTATTTTTTTTAATAGTTATGTTAGTATTAAGAACGTTATTTATATTTCA
AATTTTTCTTTTTTTTCTGTACAAAGCGGCCGCCGAACCACTAGTGCACTGCAGTACACGGTTTCCTTGA
AATTTTTTTGATTCGGTAATCTCCGAACAGAAGGAAGAACGAAGGAAGGAGCACAGACTTAGATTGGTAT
ATATACGCATATGTAGTGTTGAAGAAACATGAAATTGCCCAGTATTCTTAACCCAACTGCACAGAACAAA
AACGTGCAGGAAACGAAGATAAATCATGTCGAAAGCTACATATAAGGAACGTGCTGCTACTCATCCTAGT
CCTGTTGCTGCCAAGCTATTTAATATCATGCACGAAAAGCAAACAAACTTGTGTGCTTCATTGGATGTTC
GTACCACCAAGGAATTACTGGAGTTAGTTGAAGCATTAGGTCCCAAAATTTGTTTACTAAAAACACATGT
GGATATCTTGACTGATTTTTCCATGGAGGGCACAGTTAAGCCGCTAAAGGCATTATCCGCCAAGTACAAT
TTTTTACTCTTCGAGGACAGAAAATTTGCTGACATTGGTAATACAGTCAAATTGCAGTACTCTGCGGGTG
TATACAGAATAGCAGAATGGGCAGACATTACGAATGCACACGGTGTGGTGGGCCCAGGTATTGTTAGCGG
TTTGAAGCAGGCGGCAGAAGAAGTAACAAAGGAACCTAGAGGCCTTTTGATGTTAGCAGAATTGTCATGC
AAGGGCTCCCTATCTACTGGAGAATATACTAAGGGTACTGTTGACATTGCGAAGAGCGACAAAGATTTTG
TTATCGGCTTTATTGCTCAAAGAGACATGGGTGGAAGAGATGAAGGTTACGATTGGTTGATTATGACACC
CGGTGTGGGTTTAGATGACAAGGGAGATGCATTGGGTCAACAGTATAGAACCGTGGATGATGTGGTTTCT
ACAGGATCTGACATTATTATTGTTGGAAGAGGACTATTTGCAAAGGGAAGGGATGCTAAGGTAGAGGGTG
AACGTTACAGAAAAGCAGGCTGGGAAGCATATTTGAGAAGATGCGGCCAGCAAAACTAAAAAACTGTATT
ATAAGTAAATGCATGTATACTAAACTCACAAATTAGAGCTTCAATTTAATTATATCAGTTATTACCCGAG
TAACGAAGCATCTGTGCTTCATTTTGTAGAACAAAAATGCAACGCGAGAGCGCTAATTTTTCAAACAAAG
AATCTGAGCTGCATTTTTACAGAACAGAAATGCAACGCGAAAGCGCTATTTTACCAACGAAGAATCTGTG
CTTCATTTTTGTAAAACAAAAATGCAACGCGAGAGCGCTAATTTTTCAAACAAAGAATCTGAGCTGCATT
TTTACAGAACAGAAATGCAACGCGAGAGCGCTATTTTACCAACAAAGAATCTATACTTCTTTTTTGTTCT
ACAAAAATGCATCCCGAGAGCGCTATTTTTCTAACAAAGCATCTTAGATTACTTTTTTTCTCCTTTGTGC
GCTCTATAATGCAGTCTCTTGATAACTTTTTGCACTGTAGGTCCGTTAAGGTTAGAAGAAGGCTACTTTG
GTGTCTATTTTCTCTTCCATAAAAAAAGCCTGACTCCACTTCCCGCGTTTACTGATTACTAGCGAAGCTG
CGGGTGCATTTTTTCAAGATAAAGGCATCCCCGATTATATTCTATACCGATGTGGATTGCGCATACTTTG
TGAACAGAAAGTGATAGCGTTGATGATTCTTCATTGGTCAGAAAATTATGAACGGTTTCTTCTATTTTGT
CTCTATATACTACGTATAGGAAATGTTTACATTTTCGTATTGTTTTCGATTCACTCTATGAATAGTTCTT
ACTACAATTTTTTTGTCTAAAGAGTAATACTAGAGATAAACATAAAAAATGTAGAGGTCGAGTTTAGATG
CAAGTTCAAGGAGCGAAAGGTGGATGGGTAGGTTATATAGGGATATAGCACAGAGATATATAGCAAAGAG
ATACTTTTGAGCAATGTTTGTGGAAGCGGTATTCGCAATATTTTAGTAGCTCGTTACAGTCCGGTGCGTT
TTTGGTTTTTTGAAAGTGCGTCATCAGAGCGCTTTTGGTTTTCAAAAGCGCTCTGAAGTTCCTATACTTT
CTAGCTAGAGAATAGGAACTTCCCGAGCGGCCGCGTGTTACAAGCTTGACTCCAGCGTAACTGGACTGCA
ATCAACTCACTGGCTCACCTTCACGGGTGGGCCTTTCTTCGGTAGAAAATCAAAGGATCTTCTTGAGATC
CTTTTTTTCTGCGCGTAATCTGCTGCTTGCAAACAAAAAAACCACCGCTACCAGCGGTGGTTTGTTTGCC
GGATCAAGAGCTACCAACTCTTTTTCCGAGGTAACTGGCTTCAGCAGAGCGCAGATACCAAATACTGTTC
TTCTAGTGTAGCCGTAGTTAGGCCACCACTTCAAGAACTCTGTAGCACCGCCTACATACCTCGCTCTGCT
AATCCTGTTACCAGTGGCTGCTGCCAGTGGCGATAAGTCGTGTCTTACCGGGTTGGACTCAAGACGATAG
TTACCGGATAAGGCGCAGCGGTCGGGCTGAACGGGGGGTTCGTGCACACAGCCCAGCTTGGAGCGAACGA
CCTACACCGAACTGAGATACCTACAGCGTGAGCTATGAGAAAGCGCCACGCTTCCCGAAGGGAGAAAGGC
GGACAGGTATCCGGTAAGCGGCAGGGTCGGAACAGGAGAGCGCACGAGGGAGCTTCCAGGGGTAAACGCC
TGGTATCTTTATAGTCCTGTCGGGTTTCGCCACCTCTGACTTGAGCATCGATTTTTGTGATGCTCGTCAG
GGGGGCGGAGCCTATGGAAAAACGCCAGCAACGCAGAAAGGCCCACCCGAAGGTGAGCCAGGTGATTACA
TTTGGGCCCTCATCAGAGGTTTTCACCGTCATCACCGAAACGCGCGAGGCAGCTGCGGTAAAGCTCATCA
GCGTGGTCGTGAAGCGATTCACAGATGTCTGCCTGTTCATCCGCGTCCAGCTCGTTGAGTTTCTCCAGAA
GCGTTAATGTCTGGCTTCTGATAAAGCGGGCCATGTTAAGGGCGGTTTTTTCCTGTTTGGTCACTTACCA
ATGCTTAATCAGTGAGGCACCTATCTCAGCGATCTGTCTATTTCGTTCATCCATAGTTGCCTGACTCCCC
GTCGTGTAGATAACTACGATGCGGGAGGGCTTACCATCTGGCCCCAGTGCTGCAATGATACCGCGAGACC
CACGCTCACCGGCTCCAGATTTATCAGCAATAAACCAGCCAGCCGGGAGGGCCGAGCGCAGAAGTGATCC
TGCAACTTTATCCGCCTCCATCCAGTCTATTAATTGTTGCCGGGAAGCTAGAGTAAGTAGTTCGCCAGTT
AATAGTTTGCGCAACGTTGTTGCCATTGCTACAGGCATCGTGGTGTCACGCTCGTCGTTTGGTATGGCTT
CATTCAGCTCCGGTTCCCAACGATCAAGGCGAGTTACATGATCCCCCATGTTGTGCAAAAAAGCGGTTAG
CTCCTTCGGTCCTCCGATCGTTGCCAGAAGTAAGTTGGCCGCAGTGTTATCACTCATGGTTATGGCAGCA
CTGCATAATTCTCTTACTGTCATGCCATCCGTGAGATGCTTTTCTGTGACTGGTGAGTACTCAACCAAGT
CATTCTGAGAATAGTGTATGCGGCGACCGAGTTGCTCTTGCCCGGCGTCAATACGGGATAATACCGCGCC
ACATAGCAGAACTTTAAAAGTGCTCATCATTGGAAAACGTTCTTCGGGGCGTAAACTCTCAAGGATCTTA
CCGCTGTTGAGATCCAGTTCGATGTAACCCACTCGTGCACCCAACTGATCTTCAGCATCTTTTACTTTCA
CCAGCGTTTCTGGGTGAGCAAAAACAGGAAGGCAAAATGCCGCAAAAAAGGGAATAAGGGCGACACGGAA
ATGTTGAATACTCATTTTAGCTTCCTTAGCTCCTGAAAATCTCGATAACTCAAAAAATACGCCCGGTAGT
GATCTTATTTCATTATGGTGAAAGTTGGAACCTCTTACGTGCCGATCAAGTCAAAAGCCTCCGGTCGGAG
GCTTTTGACTTTCTGCTATGGAGGTCAGGTATGATTTAAATGGTCAGTTAGA
Features (pLannotate 1.2.2; 13 found; start..end, strand, type, name):
     10..417     +  promoter       TEF1 promoter: S. cerevisiae TEF1; promoter for EF-1α
    434..2230    +  CDS            rep (fragment): R1AB_SARS - Experimental evidence at protein level: Swiss-Prot protein existence level 1. [2'-O-methyltransferase]: Methyltransferase that mediates mRNA cap 2'-O-ribose methylation to the 5'-cap structure of viral mRNAs. N7-methyl guanosine cap is a prerequisite for binding of nsp16. Therefore plays an essential role in viral mRNAs cap methylation which is essential to evade immune system. From Severe acute respiratory syndrome coronavirus (SARS-CoV).
   2301..2473    +  terminator     CYC1 terminator (fragment): S. cerevisiae CYC1; transcription terminator for CYC1
   2509..2685    +  promoter       URA3 promoter (fragment): S. cerevisiae URA3
   2686..3489    +  CDS            URA3: orotidine-5'-phosphate decarboxylase, required for uracil biosynthesis; S. cerevisiae URA3; yeast auxotrophic marker, counterselectable with 5-fluoroorotic acid (5-FOA)
   3572..4554    -  rep_origin     2μ ori: yeast 2μ plasmid origin of replication
   4632..4661    +  terminator     T3Te terminator: phage T3 early transcription terminator
   4683..5270    +  rep_origin     ori: high-copy-number ColE1/pMB1/pBR322/pUC origin of replication
   5282..5309    -  terminator     T7Te terminator: phage T7 early transcription terminator
   5333..5524    -  CDS            rop: Rop protein, which maintains plasmids at low copy number; rop
   5525..6385    -  CDS            AmpR: β-lactamase; bla; confers resistance to ampicillin, carbenicillin, and related antibiotics
   6386..6488    -  promoter       cat promoter: promoter of the E. coli cat gene encoding chloramphenicol acetyltransferase
   6489..6520    -  terminator     tonB terminator: bidirectional E. coli tonB-P14 transcription terminator
