[The description below was written by a language model from this plasmid's Addgene catalogue record and pLannotate feature annotations shown in this document.]
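Description:
pGBW-m4046180 is an episomal yeast expression plasmid for producing the SARS-CoV-2 helicase, a mature cleavage product of the ORF1ab replicase polyprotein, in Saccharomyces cerevisiae. It is an E. coli/yeast shuttle vector. In bacteria it replicates from a ColE1/pUC-type origin and is selected with ampicillin through a β-lactamase gene that the annotation places downstream of a cat promoter. A short rop-like segment is annotated immediately next to AmpR, although the catalogue lists the plasmid as high copy. Small phage and bacterial terminators (T3Te, T7Te, tonB) flank the bacterial modules and insulate them from read-through transcription. In yeast, the 2μ origin maintains the plasmid at multiple copies. The URA3 marker with its own promoter allows selection in ura3 hosts on medium lacking uracil and counterselection with 5-FOA.

The expression cassette places the wild-type helicase coding sequence, about 1.8 kb and made by gene synthesis, between the strong constitutive TEF1 promoter and a CYC1 terminator. The species field lists budding yeast alongside the virus, which may indicate adaptation of the sequence to the host, but the record does not say so explicitly. According to the catalogue, the backbone supplies a C-terminal Strep-tag II preceded by a thrombin cleavage site, so the protein can be affinity purified and the tag then removed. These tag elements are not separately annotated in the feature table. The automated annotation labels the insert as a fragment of the SARS-CoV replicase polyprotein and attaches a descriptor for the 2'-O-methyltransferase. This reflects a homology match to the whole polyprotein entry rather than the actual identity of the insert. The depositor notes that the sequencing used for quality control may not cover the whole plasmid.
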