Addgene plasmid #149054: pGBW-m4046180
Purpose: Yeast Expression plasmid for SARS-CoV-2 helicase
Depositing lab: Ginkgo Bioworks & Benjie Chen. Depositing organization: Ginkgo Bioworks.
Backbone
  Vector backbone: AmpR; 2u URA3
  Backbone size w/o insert (bp): 4078
  Vector type: Yeast Expression
  Selectable markers: URA3
Growth in bacteria
  Bacterial resistance: Ampicillin, 100 μg/mL
  Growth temperature: 37°C
  Growth strain: DH5alpha
  Copy number: High Copy
Gene/Insert
  Gene/Insert name: SARS-CoV-2 helicase
  Species: S. cerevisiae (budding yeast); Severe acute respiratory syndrome coronavirus 2
  Insert size (bp): 1796
  Mutation: wt
  Entrez Gene: ORF1ab (a.k.a. GU280_gp01)
  Promoter: pTEF1
  Tag / fusion protein: Cleavable thrombin;StrepII (C terminal on backbone)
  Cloning method: Unknown
Resource information
  A portion of this plasmid was derived from a plasmid made by: GinkgoBioworks
Depositor comments: NCBI Reference Sequence: YP_009725308.1. Created by gene synthesis with Not1 site. NGS used for QC was performed by Ginkgo and may not fully cover the entire plasmid.
How to cite: pGBW-m4046180 was a gift from Ginkgo Bioworks & Benjie Chen (Addgene plasmid # 149054 ; http://n2t.net/addgene:149054 ; RRID:Addgene_149054)
